>Addgene plasmid #141068 | pCS2+ Grx1-roCherry | addgene full sequence | sequence record 324305 | Addgene NGS Result
CGCCATTCTGCCTGGGGACGTCGGAGCAAGCTTGATTTAGGTGACACTATAGAATACAAGCTACTTGTTC
TTTTTGCAGGATCCCATCGATATGGCTCAAGAGTTTGTGAACTGCAAAATCCAGCCTGGGAAGGTGGTTG
TGTTCATCAAGCCCACCTGCCCGTACTGCAGGAGGGCCCAAGAGATCCTCAGTCAATTGCCCATCAAACA
AGGGCTTCTGGAATTTGTCGATATCACAGCCACCAACCACACTAACGAGATTCAAGATTATTTGCAACAG
CTCACGGGAGCAAGAACGGTGCCTCGAGTCTTTATTGGTAAAGATTGTATAGGCGGATGCAGTGATCTAG
TCTCTTTGCAACAGAGTGGGGAACTGCTGACGCGGCTAAAGCAGATTGGAGCTCTGCAGACTTCCGGAAC
TGGGGGCAACGCCTCTGACGGTGGTGGGTCTGGTGGTGTGAGCAAGGGCGAGGAGGATAACATGGCCATC
ATCAAGGAGTTCATGCGCTTCAAGGTGCACATGGAGGGCTCCGTGAACGGCCACGAGTTCGAGATCGAGG
GCGAGGGCGAGGGCCGCCCCTACGAGGGCACCCAGACCGCCAAGCTGAAGGTGACCAAGGGTGGCCCCCT
GCCCTTCGCCTGGGACATCCTGTCCCCTCAGTTCATGTACGGCTCCAAGGCCTACGTGAAGCACCCCGCC
GACATCCCCGACTACTTGAAGCTGTCCTTCCCCGAGGGCTTCAAGTGGGAGCGCGTGATGAACTTCGAGG
ACGGCGGCGTGGTGACCGTGACCCAGGACTCCTCCCTGCAGGACGGCGAGTTCATCTACAAGGTGAAGCT
GCGCGGCACCAACTTCCCCTCCGACGGCCCCGTAATGCAGAAGAAGACCATGGGCTGGGAGTGCACCGAA
TCCGAGCGGATGTACCCCGAGGACGGCGCCCTGAAGGGCGAGATCAAGCAGAGGCTGAAGCTGAAGGACG
GCGGCCACTACGACGCTGAGGTCAAGACCACCTACAAGGCCAAGAAGCCCGTGCAGCTGCCCGGCGCCTA
CAACGTCAACATCTGCTTGGACATCACCTCCCACAACGAGGACTACACCATCGTGGAACAGTACGAACGC
GCCGAGGGCCGCCACTCCACCGGCGGCATGGACGAGCTGTACAAGTAATCTAGAACTATAGTGAGTCGTA
TTACGTAGATCCAGACATGATAAGATACATTGATGAGTTTGGACAAACCACAACTAGAATGCAGTGAAAA
AAATGCTTTATTTGTGAAATTTGTGATGCTATTGCTTTATTTGTAACCATTATAAGCTGCAATAAACAAG
TTAACAACAACAATTGCATTCATTTTATGTTTCAGGTTCAGGGGGAGGTGTGGGAGGTTTTTTAATTCGC
GGCCGCGGCGCCAATGCATTGGGCCCGGTACCCAGCTTTTGTTCCCTTTAGTGAGGGTTAATTGCGCGCT
TGGCGTAATCATGGTCATAGCTGTTTCCTGTGTGAAATTGTTATCCGCTCACAATTCCACACAACATACG
AGCCGGGAGCATAAAGTGTAAAGCCTGGGGTGCCTAATGAGTGAGCTAACTCACATTAATTGCGTTGCGC
TCACTGCCCGCTTTCCAGTCGGGAAACCTGTCGTGCCAGCTGCATTAATGAATCGGCCAACGCGCGGGGA
GAGGCGGTTTGCGTATTGGGCGCTCTTCCGCTTCCTCGCTCACTGACTCGCTGCGCTCGGTCGTTCGGCT
GCGGCGAGCGGTATCAGCTCACTCAAAGGCGGTAATACGGTTATCCACAGAATCAGGGGATAACGCAGGA
AAGAACATGTGAGCAAAAGGCCAGCAAAAGGCCAGGAACCGTAAAAAGGCCGCGTTGCTGGCGTTTTTCC
ATAGGCTCCGCCCCCCTGACGAGCATCACAAAAATCGACGCTCAAGTCAGAGGTGGCGAAACCCGACAGG
ACTATAAAGATACCAGGCGTTTCCCCCTGGAAGCTCCCTCGTGCGCTCTCCTGTTCCGACCCTGCCGCTT
ACCGGATACCTGTCCGCCTTTCTCCCTTCGGGAAGCGTGGCGCTTTCTCATAGCTCACGCTGTAGGTATC
TCAGTTCGGTGTAGGTCGTTCGCTCCAAGCTGGGCTGTGTGCACGAACCCCCCGTTCAGCCCGACCGCTG
CGCCTTATCCGGTAACTATCGTCTTGAGTCCAACCCGGTAAGACACGACTTATCGCCACTGGCAGCAGCC
ACTGGTAACAGGATTAGCAGAGCGAGGTATGTAGGCGGTGCTACAGAGTTCTTGAAGTGGTGGCCTAACT
ACGGCTACACTAGAAGAACAGTATTTGGTATCTGCGCTCTGCTGAAGCCAGTTACCTTCGGAAAAAGAGT
TGGTAGCTCTTGATCCGGCAAACAAACCACCGCTGGTAGCGGTGGTTTTTTTGTTTGCAAGCAGCAGATT
ACGCGCAGAAAAAAAGGATCTCAAGAAGATCCTTTGATCTTTTCTACGGGGTCTGACGCTCAGTGGAACG
AAAACTCACGTTAAGGGATTTTGGTCATGAGATTATCAAAAAGGATCTTCACCTAGATCCTTTTAAATTA
AAAATGAAGTTTTAAATCAATCTAAAGTATATATGAGTAAACTTGGTCTGACAGTTACCAATGCTTAATC
AGTGAGGCACCTATCTCAGCGATCTGTCTATTTCGTTCATCCATAGTTGCCTGACTCCCCGTCGTGTAGA
TAACTACGATACGGGAGGGCTTACCATCTGGCCCCAGTGCTGCAATGATACCGCGAGACCCACGCTCACC
GGCTCCAGATTTATCAGCAATAAACCAGCCAGCCGGAAGGGCCGAGCGCAGAAGTGGTCCTGCAACTTTA
TCCGCCTCCATCCAGTCTATTAATTGTTGCCGGGAAGCTAGAGTAAGTAGTTCGCCAGTTAATAGTTTGC
GCAACGTTGTTGCCATTGCTACAGGCATCGTGGTGTCACGCTCGTCGTTTGGTATGGCTTCATTCAGCTC
CGGTTCCCAACGATCAAGGCGAGTTACATGATCCCCCATGTTGTGCAAAAAAGCGGTTAGCTCCTTCGGT
CCTCCGATCGTTGTCAGAAGTAAGTTGGCCGCAGTGTTATCACTCATGGTTATGGCAGCACTGCATAATT
CTCTTACTGTCATGCCATCCGTAAGATGCTTTTCTGTGACTGGTGAGTACTCAACCAAGTCATTCTGAGA
ATAGTGTATGCGGCGACCGAGTTGCTCTTGCCCGGCGTCAATACGGGATAATACCGCGCCACATAGCAGA
ACTTTAAAAGTGCTCATCATTGGAAAACGTTCTTCGGGGCGAAAACTCTCAAGGATCTTACCGCTGTTGA
GATCCAGTTCGATGTAACCCACTCGTGCACCCAACTGATCTTCAGCATCTTTTACTTTCACCAGCGTTTC
TGGGTGAGCAAAAACAGGAAGGCAAAATGCCGCAAAAAAGGGAATAAGGGCGACACGGAAATGTTGAATA
CTCATACTCTTCCTTTTTCAATATTATTGAAGCATTTATCAGGGTTATTGTCTCATGAGCGGATACATAT
TTGAATGTATTTAGAAAAATAAACAAATAGGGGTTCCGCGCACATTTCCCCGAAAAGTGCCACCTAAATT
GTAAGCGTTAATATTTTGTTAAAATTCGCGTTAAATTTTTGTTAAATCAGCTCATTTTTTAACCAATAGG
CCGAAATCGGCAAAATCCCTTATAAATCAAAAGAATAGACCGAGATAGGGT
[37 nt withheld, positions 3762-3798]
AAAGAACGTGGACTCCAACGTCAAAGG
[49 nt withheld, positions 3826-3874]
T
[91 nt withheld, positions 3876-3966]
G
[124 nt withheld, positions 3968-4091]
CCCATTCGCCATTCAGGCTGCGCAACTGTTGGGAAGGGCGATCGGTGCGGGCCTCTTCGCTATTACGCCA
GTCGACCGCCAATTCAATATGGCGTATATGGACTCATGCCAATTCAATATGGTGGATCTGGACCTGTGCC
AATTCAATATGGCGTATATGGACTCGTGCCAATTCAATATGGTGGATCTGGACCCCAGCCAATTCAATAT
GGCGGACTTGGCACCATGCCAATTCAATATGGCGGACCTGGCACTGTGCCAACTGGGGAGGGGTCTACTT
GGCACGGTGCCAAGTTTGAGGAGGGGTCTTGGCCCTGTGCCAAGTCCGCCATATTGAATTGGCATGGTGC
CAATAATGGCGGCCATATTGGCTATATGCCAGGATCAATATATAGGCAATATCCAATATGGCCCTATGCC
AATATGGCTATTGGCCAGGTTCAATACTATGTATTGGCCCTATGCCATATAGTATTCCATATATGGGTTT
TCCTATTGACGTAGATAGCCCCTCCCAATGGGCGGTCCCATATACCATATATGGGGCTTCCTAATACCGC
CCATAGCCACTCCCCCATTGACGTCAATGGTCTCTATATATGGTCTTTCCTATTGACGTCATATGGGCGG
TCCTATTGACGTATATGGCGCCTCCCCCATTGACGTCAATTACGGTAAATGGCCCGCCTGGCTCAATGCC
CATTGACGTCAATAGGACCACCCACCATTGACGTCAATGGGATGGCTCATTGCCCATTCATATCCGTTCT
CACGCCCCCTATTGACGTCAATGACGGTAAATGGCCCACTTGGCAGTACATCAATATCTATTAATAGTAA
CTTGGCAAGTACATTACTATTGGAAGTACGCCAGGGTACATTGGCAGTACTCCCATTGACGTCAATGGCG
GTAAATGGCCCGCGATGGCTGCCAAGTACATCCCCATTGACGTCAATGGGGAGGGGCAATGACGCAAATG
GGCGTTCCATTGACGTAAATGGGCGGTAGGCGTGCCTAATGGGAGGTCTATATAAGCAATGCTCGTTTAG
GGAAC
Features (pLannotate 1.2.2; 16 found; start..end, strand, type, name):
     35..53      +  promoter       SP6 promoter: promoter for bacteriophage SP6 RNA polymerase
     92..409     +  CDS            GLRX: GLRX1_HUMAN - Also known as GRX. Experimental evidence at protein level: Swiss-Prot protein existence level 1. Has a glutathione-disulfide oxidoreductase activity in the presence of NADPH and glutathione reductase. Reduces low molecular weight disulfides and proteins. From Homo sapiens (Human).
    458..1167    +  CDS            mCherry (fragment): monomeric derivative of DsRed fluorescent protein (Shaner et al., 2004) mammalian codon-optimized
   1176..1193    -  promoter       T7 promoter (fragment): promoter for bacteriophage T7 RNA polymerase
   1198..1332    -  polyA_signal   SV40 poly(A) signal: SV40 polyadenylation signal
   1445..1463    -  promoter       T3 promoter: promoter for bacteriophage T3 RNA polymerase
   1508..1524    -  protein_bind   lac operator: The lac repressor binds to the lac operator to inhibit transcription in E. coli. This inhibition can be relieved by adding lactose or isopropyl-β-D-thiogalactopyranoside (IPTG). lac repressor encoded by lacI
   1532..1562    -  promoter       lac promoter: promoter for the E. coli lac operon
   1577..1598    -  protein_bind   CAP binding site: CAP binding activates transcription in the presence of cAMP. E. coli catabolite activator protein
   1611..1703    -  CDS            lacI (fragment): lac repressor; lacI; The lac repressor binds to the lac operator to inhibit transcription in E. coli. This inhibition can be relieved by adding lactose or isopropyl-β-D-thiogalactopyranoside (IPTG).
   1886..2474    -  rep_origin     ori: high-copy-number ColE1/pMB1/pBR322/pUC origin of replication
   2645..3505    -  CDS            AmpR: β-lactamase; bla; confers resistance to ampicillin, carbenicillin, and related antibiotics
   3506..3610    -  promoter       AmpR promoter: bla
   3663..4091    -  rep_origin     f1 ori (sequence partly withheld): f1 bacteriophage origin of replication; arrow indicates direction of (+) strand synthesis
   4096..4162    -  CDS            lacZα (fragment): LacZα fragment of β-galactosidase; lacZ fragment
   4169..5146    +  promoter       CMV IE94 promoter: enhancer/promoter region of simian cytomegalovirus major immediate early transcription unit IE94
