[The description below was written by a language model from this plasmid's Addgene catalogue record and pLannotate feature annotations shown in this document.]
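Description:
pCS2+ Grx1-roCherry is a mammalian expression plasmid of about 5.1 kb, built on the pCS2+ backbone, that encodes a genetically encoded red fluorescent biosensor for the glutathione redox couple (the 2GSH/GSSG ratio). It is propagated in E. coli as a high-copy plasmid through a ColE1/pUC-type origin and selected with ampicillin via the β-lactamase gene. An f1 phage origin and remnants of the lac region (lac promoter and operator, lacZα and lacI fragments) are also carried over from the backbone.

The roughly 1.1 kb synthetic insert, cloned between ClaI and XbaI sites that both remain intact, fuses human glutaredoxin-1 (GLRX) at the N-terminus to roCherry, a redox-sensitive mCherry derivative. According to the record, roCherry carries A150C, a threonine inserted after Cys150, S151E and K203C. The two introduced cysteines presumably form the reversible disulfide on which ro-type fluorescent proteins rely, so that the oxidation state alters fluorescence. The fused glutaredoxin would couple that thiol/disulfide switch specifically and rapidly to the glutathione pool.

Expression in mammalian cells is driven by the simian CMV IE94 enhancer/promoter, which wraps around the origin of the circular map to sit directly upstream of the insert, and transcripts are terminated by the SV40 polyadenylation signal. An SP6 promoter lies between the CMV promoter and the coding sequence, allowing in vitro transcription of sense mRNA, a standard pCS2+ feature useful for embryo injection. Reverse-oriented T7 (partial) and T3 promoters lie downstream. The construct is used for live imaging of glutathione redox state, and its red emission should in principle allow it to be combined with green probes.
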