Addgene plasmid #141068: pCS2+ Grx1-roCherry
Purpose: Fluorescent biosensor for 2GSH/GSSG ratio
Depositing lab: Dmitry Bilan. Depositing organization: Shemyakin-Ovchinnikov Institute of Bioorganic Chemistry (INACTIVE). Publication: Red fluorescent redox-sensitive biosensor Grx1-roCherry. Shokhina AG, Kostyuk AI, Ermakova YG, Panova AS, Staroverov DB, Egorov ES, Baranov MS, van Belle GJ, Katschinski DM, Belousov VV, Bilan DS. Redox Biol. 2019 Feb;21:101071. doi: 10.1016/j.redox.2018.101071. Epub 2018 Dec 7. PubMed 30576927.
Backbone
  Vector backbone: pCS2+
  Backbone size w/o insert (bp): 4072
  Total vector size (bp): 5149
  Vector type: Mammalian Expression
Growth in bacteria
  Bacterial resistance: Ampicillin, 100 μg/mL
  Growth temperature: 37°C
  Growth strain: DH5alpha
  Copy number: High Copy
Gene/Insert
  Gene/Insert name: Grx1-roCherry
  Species: Synthetic
  Insert size (bp): 1077
  Mutation: Changed Alanine 150 to Cysteine, inserted Threonine after Cysteine 150, changed Serine 151 to Glutamate, changed Lysine 203 to Cysteine
  Promoter: CMV, SP6
  Cloning method: Restriction Enzyme; 5′ cloning site ClaI (not destroyed); 3′ cloning site XbaI (not destroyed)
  Sequencing primers: 5′ TCGGAGCAAGCTTGATTTAGGTGACACTATA; 3′ GCATTCTAGTTGTGGTTTGTCCAAACTCATC
Terms and licenses: Academic/Nonprofit Terms; Industry Terms: Not Available to Industry
How to cite: pCS2+ Grx1-roCherry was a gift from Dmitry Bilan (Addgene plasmid # 141068 ; http://n2t.net/addgene:141068 ; RRID:Addgene_141068)
